>Addgene plasmid #187330 | pJT254 Lenti pEF-dCas9-3XFLAG-NCOA3_TAD-T2A-tagBFP-P2A-Blast | addgene full sequence | sequence record 369770 | Addgene NGS Result
GACGTCGACGGATCGGGAGATCTCCCGATCCCCTATGGTGCACTCTCAGTACAATCTGCTCTGATGCCGC
ATAGTTAAGCCAGTATCTGCTCCCTGCTTGTGTGTTGGAGGTCGCTGAGTAGTGCGCGAGCAAAATTTAA
GCTACAACAAGGCAAGGCTTGACCGACAATTGCATGAAGAATCTGCTTAGGGTTAGGCGTTTTGCGCTGC
TTCGCGATGTACGGGCCAGATATACGCGTTGACATTGATTATTGACTAGTTATTAATAGTAATCAATTAC
GGGGTCATTAGTTCATAGCCCATATATGGAGTTCCGCGTTACATAACTTACGGTAAATGGCCCGCCTGGC
TGACCGCCCAACGACCCCCGCCCATTGACGTCAATAATGACGTATGTTCCCATAGTAACGCCAATAGGGA
CTTTCCATTGACGTCAATGGGTGGAGTATTTACGGTAAACTGCCCACTTGGCAGTACATCAAGTGTATCA
TATGCCAAGTACGCCCCCTATTGACGTCAATGACGGTAAATGGCCCGCCTGGCATTATGCCCAGTACATG
ACCTTATGGGACTTTCCTACTTGGCAGTACATCTACGTATTAGTCATCGCTATTACCATGGTGATGCGGT
TTTGGCAGTACATCAATGGGCGTGGATAGCGGTTTGACTCACGGGGATTTCCAAGTCTCCACCCCATTGA
CGTCAATGGGAGTTTGTTTTGGCACCAAAATCAACGGGACTTTCCAAAATGTCGTAACAACTCCGCCCCA
TTGACGCAAATGGGCGGTAGGCGTGTACGGTGGGAGGTCTATATAAGCAGCGCGTTTTGCCTGTACTGGG
TCTCTCTGGTTAGACCAGATCTGAGCCTGGGAGCTCTCTGGCTAACTAGGGAACCCACTGCTTAAGCCTC
AATAAAGCTTGCCTTGAGTGCTTCAAGTAGTGTGTGCCCGTCTGTTGTGTGACTCTGGTAACTAGAGATC
CCTCAGACCCTTTTAGTCAGTGTGGAAAATCTCTAGCAGTGGCGCCCGAACAGGGACTTGAAAGCGAAAG
GGAAACCAGAGGAGCTCTCTCGACGCAGGACTCGGCTTGCTGAAGCGCGCACGGCAAGAGGCGAGGGGCG
GCGACTGGTGAGTACGCCAAAAATTTTGACTAGCGGAGGCTAGAAGGAGAGAGATGGGTGCGAGAGCGTC
AGTATTAAGCGGGGGAGAATTAGATCGCGATGGGAAAAAATTCGGTTAAGGCCAGGGGGAAAGAAAAAAT
ATAAATTAAAACATATAGTATGGGCAAGCAGGGAGCTAGAACGATTCGCAGTTAATCCTGGCCTGTTAGA
AACATCAGAAGGCTGTAGACAAATACTGGGACAGCTACAACCATCCCTTCAGACAGGATCAGAAGAACTT
AGATCATTATATAATACAGTAGCAACCCTCTATTGTGTGCATCAAAGGATAGAGATAAAAGACACCAAGG
AAGCTTTAGACAAGATAGAGGAAGAGCAAAACAAAAGTAAGACCACCGCACAGCAAGCGGCCGCTGATCT
TCAGACCTGGAGGAGGAGATATGAGGGACAATTGGAGAAGTGAATTATATAAATATAAAGTAGTAAAAAT
TGAACCATTAGGAGTAGCACCCACCAAGGCAAAGAGAAGAGTGGTGCAGAGAGAAAAAAGAGCAGTGGGA
ATAGGAGCTTTGTTCCTTGGGTTCTTGGGAGCAGCAGGAAGCACTATGGGCGCAGCGTCAATGACGCTGA
CGGTACAGGCCAGACAATTATTGTCTGGTATAGTGCAGCAGCAGAACAATTTGCTGAGGGCTATTGAGGC
GCAACAGCATCTGTTGCAACTCACAGTCTGGGGCATCAAGCAGCTCCAGGCAAGAATCCTGGCTGTGGAA
AGATACCTAAAGGATCAACAGCTCCTGGGGATTTGGGGTTGCTCTGGAAAACTCATTTGCACCACTGCTG
TGCCTTGGAATGCTAGTTGGAGTAATAAATCTCTGGAACAGATTTGGAATCACACGACCTGGATGGAGTG
GGACAGAGAAATTAACAATTACACAAGCTTAATACACTCCTTAATTGAAGAATCGCAAAACCAGCAAGAA
AAGAATGAACAAGAATTATTGGAATTAGATAAATGGGCAAGTTTGTGGAATTGGTTTAACATAACAAATT
GGCTGTGGTATATAAAATTATTCATAATGATAGTAGGAGGCTTGGTAGGTTTAAGAATAGTTTTTGCTGT
ACTTTCTATAGTGAATAGAGTTAGGCAGGGATATTCACCATTATCGTTTCAGACCCACCTCCCAACCCCG
AGGGGACCCGACAGGCCCGAAGGAATAGAAGAAGAAGGTGGAGAGAGAGACAGAGACAGATCCATTCGAT
TAGTGAACGGATCGGCACTGCGTGCGCCAATTCTGCAGACAAATGGCAGTATTCATCCACAATTTTAAAA
GAAAAGGGGGGATTGGGGGGTACAGTGCAGGGGAAAGAATAGTAGACATAATAGCAACAGACATACAAAC
TAAAGAATTACAAAAACAAATTACAAAAATTCAAAATTTTCGGGTTTATTACAGGGACAGCAGAGATCCA
GTTTGGTTAATTAGCTAGCTGCAAAGATGGATAAAGTTTTAAACAGAGAGGAATCTTTGCAGCTAATGGA
CCTTCTAGGTCTTGAAAGGAGTGGGAATTGGCTCCGGTGCCCGTCAGTGGGCAGAGCGCACATCGCCCAC
AGTCCCCGAGAAGTTGGGGGGAGGGGTCGGCAATTGAACCGGTGCCTAGAGAAGGTGGCGCGGGGTAAAC
TGGGAAAGTGATGTCGTGTACTGGCTCCGCCTTTTTCCCGAGGGTGGGGGAGAACCGTATATAAGTGCAG
TAGTCGCCGTGAACGTTCTTTTTCGCAACGGGTTTGCCGCCAGAACACAGGTAAGTGCCGTGTGTGGTTC
CCGCGGGCCTGGCCTCTTTACGGGTTATGGCCCTTGCGTGCCTTGAATTACTTCCACCTGGCTGCAGTAC
GTGATTCTTGATCCCGAGCTTCGGGTTGGAAGTGGGTGGGAGAGTTCGAGGCCTTGCGCTTAAGGAGCCC
CTTCGCCTCGTGCTTGAGTTGAGGCCTGGCCTGGGCGCTGGGGCCGCCGCGTGCGAATCTGGTGGCACCT
TCGCGCCTGTCTCGCTGCTTTCGATAAGTCTCTAGCCATTTAAAATTTTTGATGACCTGCTGCGACGCTT
TTTTTCTGGCAAGATAGTCTTGTAAATGCGGGCCAAGATCTGCACACTGGTATTTCGGTTTTTGGGGCCG
CGGGCGGCGACGGGGCCCGTGCGTCCCAGCGCACATGTTCGGCGAGGCGGGGCCTGCGAGCGCGGCCACC
GAGAATCGGACGGGGGTAGTCTCAAGCTGGCCGGCCTGCTCTGGTGCCTGGCCTCGCGCCGCCGTGTATC
GCCCCGCCCTGGGCGGCAAGGCTGGCCCGGTCGGCACCAGTTGCGTGAGCGGAAAGATGGCCGCTTCCCG
GCCCTGCTGCAGGGAGCTCAAAATGGAGGACGCGGCGCTCGGGAGAGCGGGCGGGTGAGTCACCCACACA
AAGGAAAAGGGCCTTTCCGTCCTCAGCCGTCGCTTCATGTGACTCCACGGAGTACCGGGCGCCGTCCAGG
CACCTCGATTAGTTCTCGAGCTTTTGGAGTACGTCGTCTTTAGGTTGGGGGGAGGGGTTTTATGCGATGG
AGTTTCCCCACACTGAGTGGGTGGAGACTGAAGTTAGGCCAGCTTGGCACTTGATGTAATTCTCCTTGGA
ATTTGCCCTTTTTGAGTTTGGATCTTGGTTCATTCTCAAGCCTCAGACAGTGGTTCAAAGTTTTTTTCTT
CCATTTCAGGTGTCGTGACGTACGGCCACCATGAAAAGGCCGGCGGCCACGAAAAAGGCCGGCCAGGCAA
AAAAGAAAAAGGACAAGAAGTACAGCATCGGCCTGGCCATCGGCACCAACTCTGTGGGCTGGGCCGTGAT
CACCGACGAGTACAAGGTGCCCAGCAAGAAATTCAAGGTGCTGGGCAACACCGACCGGCACAGCATCAAG
AAGAACCTGATCGGAGCCCTGCTGTTCGACAGCGGCGAAACAGCCGAGGCCACCCGGCTGAAGAGAACCG
CCAGAAGAAGATACACCAGACGGAAGAACCGGATCTGCTATCTGCAAGAGATCTTCAGCAACGAGATGGC
CAAGGTGGACGACAGCTTCTTCCACAGACTGGAAGAGTCCTTCCTGGTGGAAGAGGATAAGAAGCACGAG
CGGCACCCCATCTTCGGCAACATCGTGGACGAGGTGGCCTACCACGAGAAGTACCCCACCATCTACCACC
TGAGAAAGAAACTGGTGGACAGCACCGACAAGGCCGACCTGCGGCTGATCTATCTGGCCCTGGCCCACAT
GATCAAGTTCCGGGGCCACTTCCTGATCGAGGGCGACCTGAACCCCGACAACAGCGACGTGGACAAGCTG
TTCATCCAGCTGGTGCAGACCTACAACCAGCTGTTCGAGGAAAACCCCATCAACGCCAGCGGCGTGGACG
CCAAGGCCATCCTGTCTGCCAGACTGAGCAAGAGCAGACGGCTGGAAAATCTGATCGCCCAGCTGCCCGG
CGAGAAGAAGAATGGCCTGTTCGGCAACCTGATTGCCCTGAGCCTGGGCCTGACCCCCAACTTCAAGAGC
AACTTCGACCTGGCCGAGGATGCCAAACTGCAGCTGAGCAAGGACACCTACGACGACGACCTGGACAACC
TGCTGGCCCAGATCGGCGACCAGTACGCCGACCTGTTTCTGGCCGCCAAGAACCTGTCCGACGCCATCCT
GCTGAGCGACATCCTGAGAGTGAACACCGAGATCACCAAGGCCCCCCTGAGCGCCTCTATGATCAAGAGA
TACGACGAGCACCACCAGGACCTGACCCTGCTGAAAGCTCTCGTGCGGCAGCAGCTGCCTGAGAAGTACA
AAGAGATTTTCTTCGACCAGAGCAAGAACGGCTACGCCGGCTACATTGACGGCGGAGCCAGCCAGGAAGA
GTTCTACAAGTTCATCAAGCCCATCCTGGAAAAGATGGACGGCACCGAGGAACTGCTCGTGAAGCTGAAC
AGAGAGGACCTGCTGCGGAAGCAGCGGACCTTCGACAACGGCAGCATCCCCCACCAGATCCACCTGGGAG
AGCTGCACGCCATTCTGCGGCGGCAGGAAGATTTTTACCCATTCCTGAAGGACAACCGGGAAAAGATCGA
GAAGATCCTGACCTTCCGCATCCCCTACTACGTGGGCCCTCTGGCCAGGGGAAACAGCAGATTCGCCTGG
ATGACCAGAAAGAGCGAGGAAACCATCACCCCCTGGAACTTCGAGGAAGTGGTGGACAAGGGCGCTTCCG
CCCAGAGCTTCATCGAGCGGATGACCAACTTCGATAAGAACCTGCCCAACGAGAAGGTGCTGCCCAAGCA
CAGCCTGCTGTACGAGTACTTCACCGTGTATAACGAGCTGACCAAAGTGAAATACGTGACCGAGGGAATG
AGAAAGCCCGCCTTCCTGAGCGGCGAGCAGAAAAAGGCCATCGTGGACCTGCTGTTCAAGACCAACCGGA
AAGTGACCGTGAAGCAGCTGAAAGAGGACTACTTCAAGAAAATCGAGTGCTTCGACTCCGTGGAAATCTC
CGGCGTGGAAGATCGGTTCAACGCCTCCCTGGGCACATACCACGATCTGCTGAAAATTATCAAGGACAAG
GACTTCCTGGACAATGAGGAAAACGAGGACATTCTGGAAGATATCGTGCTGACCCTGACACTGTTTGAGG
ACAGAGAGATGATCGAGGAACGGCTGAAAACCTATGCCCACCTGTTCGACGACAAAGTGATGAAGCAGCT
GAAGCGGCGGAGATACACCGGCTGGGGCAGGCTGAGCCGGAAGCTGATCAACGGCATCCGGGACAAGCAG
TCCGGCAAGACAATCCTGGATTTCCTGAAGTCCGACGGCTTCGCCAACAGAAACTTCATGCAGCTGATCC
ACGACGACAGCCTGACCTTTAAAGAGGACATCCAGAAAGCCCAGGTGTCCGGCCAGGGCGATAGCCTGCA
CGAGCACATTGCCAATCTGGCCGGCAGCCCCGCCATTAAGAAGGGCATCCTGCAGACAGTGAAGGTGGTG
GACGAGCTCGTGAAAGTGATGGGCCGGCACAAGCCCGAGAACATCGTGATCGAAATGGCCAGAGAGAACC
AGACCACCCAGAAGGGACAGAAGAACAGCCGCGAGAGAATGAAGCGGATCGAAGAGGGCATCAAAGAGCT
GGGCAGCCAGATCCTGAAAGAACACCCCGTGGAAAACACCCAGCTGCAGAACGAGAAGCTGTACCTGTAC
TACCTGCAGAATGGGCGGGATATGTACGTGGACCAGGAACTGGACATCAACCGGCTGTCCGACTACGATG
TGGACCACATCGTGCCTCAGAGCTTTCTGAAGGACGACTCCATCGACAACAAGGTGCTGACCAGAAGCGA
CAAGGCCCGGGGCAAGAGCGACAACGTGCCCTCCGAAGAGGTCGTGAAGAAGATGAAGAACTACTGGCGG
CAGCTGCTGAACGCCAAGCTGATTACCCAGAGAAAGTTCGACAATCTGACCAAGGCCGAGAGAGGCGGCC
TGAGCGAACTGGATAAGGCCGGCTTCATCAAGAGACAGCTGGTGGAAACCCGGCAGATCACAAAGCACGT
GGCACAGATCCTGGACTCCCGGATGAACACTAAGTACGACGAGAATGACAAGCTGATCCGGGAAGTGAAA
GTGATCACCCTGAAGTCCAAGCTGGTGTCCGATTTCCGGAAGGATTTCCAGTTTTACAAAGTGCGCGAGA
TCAACAACTACCACCACGCCCACGACGCCTACCTGAACGCCGTCGTGGGAACCGCCCTGATCAAAAAGTA
CCCTAAGCTGGAAAGCGAGTTCGTGTACGGCGACTACAAGGTGTACGACGTGCGGAAGATGATCGCCAAG
AGCGAGCAGGAAATCGGCAAGGCTACCGCCAAGTACTTCTTCTACAGCAACATCATGAACTTTTTCAAGA
CCGAGATTACCCTGGCCAACGGCGAGATCCGGAAGCGGCCTCTGATCGAGACAAACGGCGAAACCGGGGA
GATCGTGTGGGATAAGGGCCGGGATTTTGCCACCGTGCGGAAAGTGCTGAGCATGCCCCAAGTGAATATC
GTGAAAAAGACCGAGGTGCAGACAGGCGGCTTCAGCAAAGAGTCTATCCTGCCCAAGAGGAACAGCGATA
AGCTGATCGCCAGAAAGAAGGACTGGGACCCTAAGAAGTACGGCGGCTTCGACAGCCCCACCGTGGCCTA
TTCTGTGCTGGTGGTGGCCAAAGTGGAAAAGGGCAAGTCCAAGAAACTGAAGAGTGTGAAAGAGCTGCTG
GGGATCACCATCATGGAAAGAAGCAGCTTCGAGAAGAATCCCATCGACTTTCTGGAAGCCAAGGGCTACA
AAGAAGTGAAAAAGGACCTGATCATCAAGCTGCCTAAGTACTCCCTGTTCGAGCTGGAAAACGGCCGGAA
GAGAATGCTGGCCTCTGCCGGCGAACTGCAGAAGGGAAACGAACTGGCCCTGCCCTCCAAATATGTGAAC
TTCCTGTACCTGGCCAGCCACTATGAGAAGCTGAAGGGCTCCCCCGAGGATAATGAGCAGAAACAGCTGT
TTGTGGAACAGCACAAGCACTACCTGGACGAGATCATCGAGCAGATCAGCGAGTTCTCCAAGAGAGTGAT
CCTGGCCGACGCTAATCTGGACAAAGTGCTGTCCGCCTACAACAAGCACCGGGATAAGCCCATCAGAGAG
CAGGCCGAGAATATCATCCACCTGTTTACCCTGACCAATCTGGGAGCCCCTGCCGCCTTCAAGTACTTTG
ACACCACCATCGACCGGAAGAGGTACACCAGCACCAAAGAGGTGCTGGACGCCACCCTGATCCACCAGAG
CATCACCGGCCTGTACGAGACACGGATCGACCTGTCTCAGCTGGGAGGCGACAGCGCTGGAGGAGGTGGA
AGCGGAGGAGGAGGAAGCGGAGGAGGAGGTAGCGGACCTAAGAAAAAGAGGAAGGTGGCGGCCGCTGGAT
CCGACTACAAAGACCATGACGGTGATTATAAAGATCATGACATCGACTACAAGGATGACGATGACAAGGG
TGGATCCGGATCAGGCTCCGAGGGCCAGAGCGACGAGAGAGCCCTGCTGGACCAGCTGCACACCCTGCTG
AGCAACACCGACGCCACCGGCCTGGAGGAGATCGACAGAGCCCTGGGCATCCCCGAGCTGGTGAACCAGG
GCCAGGCCCTGGAGCCCAAGCAGGGATCTGGAGAGGGAAGGGGAAGCCTCCTAACTTGCGGAGATGTCGA
GGAGAATCCTGGCCCAATGGTTAGTAAGGGAGAGGAGTTGATAAAAGAGAATATGCACATGAAACTGTAT
ATGGAAGGGACAGTGGACAACCATCACTTCAAGTGCACCTCTGAGGGAGAAGGAAAGCCATACGAAGGCA
CCCAGACTATGCGAATTAAGGTCGTGGAGGGAGGGCCTCTCCCCTTCGCCTTCGATATTCTTGCAACATC
TTTCCTCTACGGGAGCAAAACCTTCATCAATCACACACAAGGCATACCTGACTTTTTTAAGCAGAGTTTT
CCAGAGGGCTTTACCTGGGAGCGTGTGACTACATACGAAGATGGGGGTGTGCTGACGGCTACACAGGATA
CTTCACTTCAGGACGGTTGTCTGATCTACAACGTCAAGATCAGGGGGGTCAATTTCACCTCGAATGGACC
AGTAATGCAAAAAAAGACCCTGGGATGGGAAGCTTTTACTGAAACTCTCTATCCCGCCGACGGCGGCCTC
GAAGGCAGAAACGATATGGCTTTGAAGCTGGTTGGCGGGTCCCATCTAATTGCCAATGCCAAAACCACAT
ATAGGAGCAAAAAGCCTGCAAAGAACCTGAAGATGCCGGGTGTGTACTATGTTGACTATAGATTAGAGCG
GATCAAAGAGGCAAATAACGAAACGTACGTGGAGCAGCACGAGGTAGCCGTGGCGCGCTACTGCGATTTA
CCCTCCAAACTGGGCCATAAACTGAACTGTACAGGAAGCGGAGCTACTAACTTCAGCCTGCTGAAGCAGG
CTGGCGACGTGGAAGAAAACCCAGGACCTATGGCCAAGCCTTTGTCTCAAGAAGAATCCACCCTCATTGA
AAGAGCAACGGCTACAATCAACAGCATCCCCATCTCTGAAGACTACAGCGTCGCCAGCGCAGCTCTCTCT
AGCGACGGCCGCATCTTCACTGGTGTCAATGTATATCATTTTACTGGGGGACCTTGTGCAGAACTCGTGG
TGCTGGGCACTGCTGCTGCTGCGGCAGCTGGCAACCTGACTTGTATCGTCGCGATCGGAAATGAGAACAG
GGGCATCTTGAGCCCCTGCGGACGGTGCCGACAGGTGCTTCTCGATCTGCATCCTGGGATCAAAGCCATA
GTGAAGGACAGTGATGGACAGCCGACGGCAGTTGGGATTCGTGAATTGCTGCCCTCTGGTTATGTGTGGG
AGGGCTAAGAATTCGATATCAAGCTTATCGGTAATCAACCTCTGGATTACAAAATTTGTGAAAGATTGAC
TGGTATTCTTAACTATGTTGCTCCTTTTACGCTATGTGGATACGCTGCTTTAATGCCTTTGTATCATGCT
ATTGCTTCCCGTATGGCTTTCATTTTCTCCTCCTTGTATAAATCCTGGTTGCTGTCTCTTTATGAGGAGT
TGTGGCCCGTTGTCAGGCAACGTGGCGTGGTGTGCACTGTGTTTGCTGACGCAACCCCCACTGGTTGGGG
CATTGCCACCACCTGTCAGCTCCTTTCCGGGACTTTCGCTTTCCCCCTCCCTATTGCCACGGCGGAACTC
ATCGCCGCCTGCCTTGCCCGCTGCTGGACAGGGGCTCGGCTGTTGGGCACTGACAATTCCGTGGTGTTGT
CGGGGAAATCATCGTCCTTTCCTTGGCTGCTCGCCTGTGTTGCCACCTGGATTCTGCGCGGGACGTCCTT
CTGCTACGTCCCTTCGGCCCTCAATCCAGCGGACCTTCCTTCCCGCGGCCTGCTGCCGGCTCTGCGGCCT
CTTCCGCGTCTTCGCCTTCGCCCTCAGACGAGTCGGATCTCCCTTTGGGCCGCCTCCCCGCATCGATACC
GTCGACCTCGAGACCTAGAAAAACATGGAGCAATCACAAGTAGCAATACAGCAGCTACCAATGCTGATTG
TGCCTGGCTAGAAGCACAAGAGGAGGAGGAGGTGGGTTTTCCAGTCACACCTCAGGTACCTTTAAGACCA
ATGACTTACAAGGCAGCTGTAGATCTTAGCCACTTTTTAAAAGAAAAGGGGGGACTGGAAGGGCTAATTC
ACTCCCAACGAAGACAAGATATCCTTGATCTGTGGATCTACCACACACAAGGCTACTTCCCTGATTGGCA
GAACTACACACCAGGGCCAGGGATCAGATATCCACTGACCTTTGGATGGTGCTACAAGCTAGTACCAGTT
GAGCAAGAGAAGGTAGAAGAAGCCAATGAAGGAGAGAACACCCGCTTGTTACACCCTGTGAGCCTGCATG
GGATGGATGACCCGGAGAGAGAAGTATTAGAGTGGAGGTTTGACAGCCGCCTAGCATTTCATCACATGGC
CCGAGAGCTGCATCCGGACTGTACTGGGTCTCTCTGGTTAGACCAGATCTGAGCCTGGGAGCTCTCTGGC
TAACTAGGGAACCCACTGCTTAAGCCTCAATAAAGCTTGCCTTGAGTGCTTCAAGTAGTGTGTGCCCGTC
TGTTGTGTGACTCTGGTAACTAGAGATCCCTCAGACCCTTTTAGTCAGTGTGGAAAATCTCTAGCAGGGC
CCGTTTAAACCCGCTGATCAGCCTCGACTGTGCCTTCTAGTTGCCAGCCATCTGTTGTTTGCCCCTCCCC
CGTGCCTTCCTTGACCCTGGAAGGTGCCACTCCCACTGTCCTTTCCTAATAAAATGAGGAAATTGCATCG
CATTGTCTGAGTAGGTGTCATTCTATTCTGGGGGGTGGGGTGGGGCAGGACAGCAAGGGGGAGGATTGGG
AAGACAATAGCAGGCATGCTGGGGATGCGGTGGGCTCTATGGCTTCTGAGGCGGAAAGAACCAGCTGGGG
CTCTAGGGGGTATCCCC
[124 nt withheld, positions 11218-11341]
C
[91 nt withheld, positions 11343-11433]
A
[49 nt withheld, positions 11435-11483]
CCTTTGACGTTGGAGTCCACGTTCTTT
[37 nt withheld, positions 11511-11547]
ACCCTATCTCGGTCTATTCTTTTGATTTATAAGGGATTTTGCCGATTTCGGCCTATTGGTTAAAAAATGA
GCTGATTTAACAAAAATTTAACGCGAATTAATTCTGTGGAATGTGTGTCAGTTAGGGTGTGGAAAGTCCC
CAGGCTCCCCAGCAGGCAGAAGTATGCAAAGCATGCATCTCAATTAGTCAGCAACCAGGTGTGGAAAGTC
CCCAGGCTCCCCAGCAGGCAGAAGTATGCAAAGCATGCATCTCAATTAGTCAGCAACCATAGTCCCGCCC
CTAACTCCGCCCATCCCGCCCCTAACTCCGCCCAGTTCCGCCCATTCTCCGCCCCATGGCTGACTAATTT
TTTTTATTTATGCAGAGGCCGAGGCCGCCTCTGCCTCTGAGCTATTCCAGAAGTAGTGAGGAGGCTTTTT
TGGAGGCCTAGGCTTTTGCAAAAAGCTCCCGGGAGCTTGTATATCCATTTTCGGATCTGATCAGCACGTG
TTGACAATTAATCATCGGCATAGTATATCGGCATAGTATAATACGACAAGGTGAGGAACTAAACCATGGC
CAAGTTGACCAGTGCCGTTCCGGTGCTCACCGCGCGCGACGTCGCCGGAGCGGTCGAGTTCTGGACCGAC
CGGCTCGGGTTCTCCCGGGACTTCGTGGAGGACGACTTCGCCGGTGTGGTCCGGGACGACGTGACCCTGT
TCATCAGCGCGGTCCAGGACCAGGTGGTGCCGGACAACACCCTGGCCTGGGTGTGGGTGCGCGGCCTGGA
CGAGCTGTACGCCGAGTGGTCGGAGGTCGTGTCCACGAACTTCCGGGACGCCTCCGGGCCGGCCATGACC
GAGATCGGCGAGCAGCCGTGGGGGCGGGAGTTCGCCCTGCGCGACCCGGCCGGCAACTGCGTGCACTTCG
TGGCCGAGGAGCAGGACTGACACGTGCTACGAGATTTCGATTCCACCGCCGCCTTCTATGAAAGGTTGGG
CTTCGGAATCGTTTTCCGGGACGCCGGCTGGATGATCCTCCAGCGCGGGGATCTCATGCTGGAGTTCTTC
GCCCACCCCAACTTGTTTATTGCAGCTTATAATGGTTACAAATAAAGCAATAGCATCACAAATTTCACAA
ATAAAGCATTTTTTTCACTGCATTCTAGTTGTGGTTTGTCCAAACTCATCAATGTATCTTATCATGTCTG
TATACCGTCGACCTCTAGCTAGAGCTTGGCGTAATCATGGTCATAGCTGTTTCCTGTGTGAAATTGTTAT
CCGCTCACAATTCCACACAACATACGAGCCGGAAGCATAAAGTGTAAAGCCTGGGGTGCCTAATGAGTGA
GCTAACTCACATTAATTGCGTTGCGCTCACTGCCCGCTTTCCAGTCGGGAAACCTGTCGTGCCAGCTGCA
TTAATGAATCGGCCAACGCGCGGGGAGAGGCGGTTTGCGTATTGGGCGCTCTTCCGCTTCCTCGCTCACT
GACTCGCTGCGCTCGGTCGTTCGGCTGCGGCGAGCGGTATCAGCTCACTCAAAGGCGGTAATACGGTTAT
CCACAGAATCAGGGGATAACGCAGGAAAGAACATGTGAGCAAAAGGCCAGCAAAAGGCCAGGAACCGTAA
AAAGGCCGCGTTGCTGGCGTTTTTCCATAGGCTCCGCCCCCCTGACGAGCATCACAAAAATCGACGCTCA
AGTCAGAGGTGGCGAAACCCGACAGGACTATAAAGATACCAGGCGTTTCCCCCTGGAAGCTCCCTCGTGC
GCTCTCCTGTTCCGACCCTGCCGCTTACCGGATACCTGTCCGCCTTTCTCCCTTCGGGAAGCGTGGCGCT
TTCTCATAGCTCACGCTGTAGGTATCTCAGTTCGGTGTAGGTCGTTCGCTCCAAGCTGGGCTGTGTGCAC
GAACCCCCCGTTCAGCCCGACCGCTGCGCCTTATCCGGTAACTATCGTCTTGAGTCCAACCCGGTAAGAC
ACGACTTATCGCCACTGGCAGCAGCCACTGGTAACAGGATTAGCAGAGCGAGGTATGTAGGCGGTGCTAC
AGAGTTCTTGAAGTGGTGGCCTAACTACGGCTACACTAGAAGAACAGTATTTGGTATCTGCGCTCTGCTG
AAGCCAGTTACCTTCGGAAAAAGAGTTGGTAGCTCTTGATCCGGCAAACAAACCACCGCTGGTAGCGGTG
GTTTTTTTGTTTGCAAGCAGCAGATTACGCGCAGAAAAAAAGGATCTCAAGAAGATCCTTTGATCTTTTC
TACGGGGTCTGACGCTCAGTGGAACGAAAACTCACGTTAAGGGATTTTGGTCATGAGATTATCAAAAAGG
ATCTTCACCTAGATCCTTTTAAATTAAAAATGAAGTTTTAAATCAATCTAAAGTATATATGAGTAAACTT
GGTCTGACAGTTACCAATGCTTAATCAGTGAGGCACCTATCTCAGCGATCTGTCTATTTCGTTCATCCAT
AGTTGCCTGACTCCCCGTCGTGTAGATAACTACGATACGGGAGGGCTTACCATCTGGCCCCAGTGCTGCA
ATGATACCGCGAGACCCACGCTCACCGGCTCCAGATTTATCAGCAATAAACCAGCCAGCCGGAAGGGCCG
AGCGCAGAAGTGGTCCTGCAACTTTATCCGCCTCCATCCAGTCTATTAATTGTTGCCGGGAAGCTAGAGT
AAGTAGTTCGCCAGTTAATAGTTTGCGCAACGTTGTTGCCATTGCTACAGGCATCGTGGTGTCACGCTCG
TCGTTTGGTATGGCTTCATTCAGCTCCGGTTCCCAACGATCAAGGCGAGTTACATGATCCCCCATGTTGT
GCAAAAAAGCGGTTAGCTCCTTCGGTCCTCCGATCGTTGTCAGAAGTAAGTTGGCCGCAGTGTTATCACT
CATGGTTATGGCAGCACTGCATAATTCTCTTACTGTCATGCCATCCGTAAGATGCTTTTCTGTGACTGGT
GAGTACTCAACCAAGTCATTCTGAGAATAGTGTATGCGGCGACCGAGTTGCTCTTGCCCGGCGTCAATAC
GGGATAATACCGCGCCACATAGCAGAACTTTAAAAGTGCTCATCATTGGAAAACGTTCTTCGGGGCGAAA
ACTCTCAAGGATCTTACCGCTGTTGAGATCCAGTTCGATGTAACCCACTCGTGCACCCAACTGATCTTCA
GCATCTTTTACTTTCACCAGCGTTTCTGGGTGAGCAAAAACAGGAAGGCAAAATGCCGCAAAAAAGGGAA
TAAGGGCGACACGGAAATGTTGAATACTCATACTCTTCCTTTTTCAATATTATTGAAGCATTTATCAGGG
TTATTGTCTCATGAGCGGATACATATTTGAATGTATTTAGAAAAATAAACAAATAGGGGTTCCGCGCACA
TTTCCCCGAAAAGTGCCACCT
Features (pLannotate 1.2.2; 36 found; start..end, strand, type, name):
     34..86      -  misc_feature   bom (fragment): basis of mobility region from pBR322
    241..620     +  enhancer       CMV enhancer: human cytomegalovirus immediate early enhancer
    621..820     +  promoter       CMV promoter: human cytomegalovirus (CMV) immediate early promoter
    838..1018    +  LTR            5' LTR (truncated): truncated 5' long terminal repeat (LTR) from HIV-1
   1065..1190    +  misc_feature   HIV-1 Ψ: packaging signal of human immunodeficiency virus type 1
   1174..1537    +  CDS            HIV-1 gag (fragment): gag protein from human immunodeficiency virus 1; gag
   1683..1916    +  misc_feature   RRE: The Rev response element (RRE) of HIV-1 allows for Rev-dependent mRNA export from the nucleus to the cytoplasm.
   2293..2393    +  CDS            Rev (fragment): human immunodeficiency virus 1 (HIV-1) Rev protein; rev; enhances nuclear export of unspliced and incompletely spliced viral mRNAs
   2443..2560    +  misc_feature   cPPT/CTS: central polypurine tract and central termination sequence of HIV-1
   2617..2683    +  CDS            small t antigen (fragment): SV40 (simian virus 40) small t antigen
   2690..3868    +  promoter       EF-1α promoter: strong constitutive promoter for human elongation factor EF-1α
   3884..3931    +  CDS            nucleoplasmin NLS: bipartite nuclear localization signal from nucleoplasmin
   3931..8032    +  CDS            dCas9 (fragment): catalytically dead mutant of the Cas9 endonuclease from the Streptococcus pyogenes Type II CRISPR/Cas system RNA-guided DNA-binding protein that lacks endonuclease activity due to the D10A mutation in the RuvC catalytic domain and the N863A mutation in the HNH catalytic domain
   8123..8188    +  CDS            3xFLAG: three tandem FLAG® epitope tags, followed by an enterokinase cleavage site
   8180..8371    +  CDS            NCOA3 (fragment): NCOA3_HUMAN - Also known as AIB1, BHLHE42, RAC3, TRAM1. Experimental evidence at protein level: Swiss-Prot protein existence level 1. Nuclear receptor coactivator that directly binds nuclear receptors and stimulates the transcriptional activities in a hormone- dependent fashion. Plays a central role in creating a multisubunit coactivator complex, which probably acts via remodeling of chromatin. Involved in the coactivation of different nuclear receptors, such as for steroids (GR and ER), retinoids (RARs and RXRs), thyroid hormone (TRs), vitamin D3 (VDR) and prostanoids (PPARs). Displays histon
   8417..9127    +  CDS            mTagBFP2: mTagBFP2 is a basic (constitutively fluorescent) blue fluorescent protein published in 2011, derived from Entacmaea quadricolor. It is reported to be a very rapidly-maturing monomer with very low acid sensitivity.
   9200..9598    +  CDS            BSD: blasticidin S deaminase; Aspergillus terreus BSD; confers resistance to blasticidin
   9599..9620    +  misc_feature   MCS (fragment): pBluescript multiple cloning site
   9623..10211   +  misc_feature   WPRE: woodchuck hepatitis virus posttranscriptional regulatory element
  10148..10729   +  CDS            nef (fragment): NEF_HV1H2 - Experimental evidence at protein level: Swiss-Prot protein existence level 1. Extracellular Nef protein targets CD4(+) T-lymphocytes for apoptosis by interacting with CXCR4 surface receptors. From Human immunodeficiency virus type 1 group M subtype B (isolate HXB2) (HIV-1).
  10736..10916   +  LTR            5' LTR (truncated): truncated 5' long terminal repeat (LTR) from HIV-1
  10948..11172   +  polyA_signal   bGH poly(A) signal: bovine growth hormone polyadenylation signal
  11176..11197   +  promoter       SV40 promoter (fragment): SV40 enhancer and early promoter
  11218..11646   +  rep_origin     f1 ori (sequence partly withheld): f1 bacteriophage origin of replication; arrow indicates direction of (+) strand synthesis
  11660..11989   +  promoter       SV40 promoter: SV40 enhancer and early promoter
  12037..12084   +  promoter       EM7 promoter: synthetic bacterial promoter&nbsp
  12103..12477   +  CDS            BleoR: antibiotic-binding protein; Sh ble from Streptoalloteichus hindustanus; confers resistance to bleomycin, phleomycin, and Zeocin™
  12487..12612   +  CDS            ble (fragment): BLE_KLEPN - Experimental evidence at protein level: Swiss-Prot protein existence level 1. Binding protein with a strong affinity to the bleomycin family of antibiotics. Binds to CL990; an antimitotic-antibiotic compound. From Klebsiella pneumoniae.
  12607..12728   +  polyA_signal   SV40 poly(A) signal: SV40 polyadenylation signal
  12799..12821   -  protein_bind   lac operator (fragment): The lac repressor binds to the lac operator to inhibit transcription in E. coli. This inhibition can be relieved by adding lactose or isopropyl-β-D-thiogalactopyranoside (IPTG). lac repressor encoded by lacI
  12825..12855   -  promoter       lac promoter: promoter for the E. coli lac operon
  12870..12891   -  protein_bind   CAP binding site: CAP binding activates transcription in the presence of cAMP. E. coli catabolite activator protein
  12904..12996   -  CDS            lacI (fragment): lac repressor; lacI; The lac repressor binds to the lac operator to inhibit transcription in E. coli. This inhibition can be relieved by adding lactose or isopropyl-β-D-thiogalactopyranoside (IPTG).
  13179..13767   -  rep_origin     ori: high-copy-number ColE1/pMB1/pBR322/pUC origin of replication
  13938..14798   -  CDS            AmpR: β-lactamase; bla; confers resistance to ampicillin, carbenicillin, and related antibiotics
  14799..14903   -  promoter       AmpR promoter: bla
