[The description below was written by a language model from this plasmid's Addgene catalogue record and pLannotate feature annotations shown in this document.]
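Description:
pJT254 Lenti pEF-dCas9-3XFLAG-NCOA3_TAD-T2A-tagBFP-P2A-Blast is a lentiviral transfer plasmid of about 14.9 kb, built on the pJT216 backbone, for stable expression of a CRISPR-based transcriptional effector in mammalian cells. In bacteria it is maintained by a high-copy ColE1/pUC-type origin and selected with ampicillin through the β-lactamase gene. The backbone also carries an f1 origin and an SV40/EM7-driven bleomycin/Zeocin resistance cassette that lies outside the viral genome. The viral portion has a third-generation-style layout. A CMV enhancer/promoter replaces the U3 region to drive a truncated HIV-1 5' LTR, followed by the Ψ packaging signal with a gag fragment, the Rev response element and the cPPT/CTS. WPRE, a truncated 3' LTR and a bGH polyadenylation signal sit downstream of the cargo.

The payload is a single open reading frame driven by the human EF-1α promoter. It begins with a nucleoplasmin bipartite nuclear localization signal fused to catalytically dead Streptococcus pyogenes Cas9, which binds DNA under guide RNA direction without cutting. This is followed by a 3xFLAG epitope and a short fragment of human NCOA3, a nuclear receptor coactivator; the construct name identifies this fragment as a transactivation domain (TAD). T2A and P2A self-cleaving peptides, named in the construct title but not annotated in the feature table, separate this fusion from mTagBFP2 and blasticidin S deaminase. Transduced cells can therefore be tracked by blue fluorescence and enriched with blasticidin. No guide RNA cassette is annotated, so targeting guides would need to be supplied separately. The stated purpose is manipulating transcription with a dCas9 effector fusion, in the context of work developing compact transcriptional effector domains.
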