Addgene plasmid #187330: pJT254 Lenti pEF-dCas9-3XFLAG-NCOA3_TAD-T2A-tagBFP-P2A-Blast
Purpose: dCas9 effector fusion for manipulating transcription
Depositing lab: Michael Bassik & Lacra Bintu. Depositing organization: Stanford University. Publication: Development of compact transcriptional effectors using high-throughput measurements in diverse contexts. Tycko J, Van MV, Aradhana, DelRosso N, Ye H, Yao D, Valbuena R, Vaughan-Jackson A, Xu X, Ludwig C, Spees K, Liu K, Gu M, Khare V, Mukund AX, Suzuki PH, Arana S, Zhang C, Du PP, Ornstein TS, Hess GT, Kamber RA, Qi LS, Khalil AS, Bintu L, Bassik MC. Nat Biotechnol. 2024 Nov 1. doi: 10.1038/s41587-024-02442-6. PubMed 39487265.
Backbone
  Vector backbone: pJT216
  Vector type: Mammalian Expression, Lentiviral, CRISPR
  Selectable markers: Blasticidin ; BFP
Growth in bacteria
  Bacterial resistance: Ampicillin, 100 μg/mL
  Growth temperature: 37°C
  Growth strain: NEB Stable
  Copy number: High Copy
Gene/Insert
  Gene/Insert name: dCas9-3XFLAG-NCOA3_TAD-T2A-tagBFP-P2A-Blast
  Species: H. sapiens (human)
  Promoter: pEF1a
  Tag / fusion protein: 3XFLAG (C terminal on insert)
  Cloning method: Restriction Enzyme; 5′ cloning site unknown (unknown if destroyed)
Terms and licenses: Academic/Nonprofit Terms; Industry Terms: Not Available to Industry
Depositor comments: Please visit https://www.biorxiv.org/content/10.1101/2023.05.12.540558v1 for bioRxiv preprint.
How to cite: pJT254 Lenti pEF-dCas9-3XFLAG-NCOA3_TAD-T2A-tagBFP-P2A-Blast was a gift from Michael Bassik & Lacra Bintu (Addgene plasmid # 187330 ; http://n2t.net/addgene:187330 ; RRID:Addgene_187330)
